>Addgene plasmid #145446 | pGBW-m4046421 | depositor full sequence | sequence record 287623 | Full Sequence
GCGGCCGCCCCACACACCATAGCTTCAAAATGTTTCTACTCCTTTTTTACTCTTCCAGATTTTCTCGGAC
TCCGCGCATCGCCGTACCACTTCAAAACACCCAAGCACAGCATACTAAATTTCCCCTCTTTCTTCCTCTA
GGGTGTCGTTAATTACCCGTACTAAAGGTTTGGAAAAGAAAAAAGAGACCGCCTCGTTTCTTTTTCTTCG
TCGAAAAAGGCAATAAAAATTTTTATCACGTTTCTTTTTCTTGAAAATTTTTTTTTTTGATTTTTTTCTC
TTTCGATGACCTCCCATTGATATTTAAGTTAATAAACGGTCTTCAATTTCTCAAGTTTCAGTTTCATTTT
TCTTGTTCTATTACAACTTTTTTTACTTCTTGCTCATTAGAAAGAAAGCATAGCAATCTAATCTAAGTTT
TAATTACAAAATGAACAATGAGCTTTCTCCTGTTGCTTTACGGCAGATGTCCTGCGCAGCTGGAACAACG
CAAACTGCCTGTACTGACGATAACGCTCTAGCTTACTATAACACCACTAAAGGTGGTAGATTCGTCTTGG
CCTTGTTGTCAGACCTGCAAGATTTGAAGTGGGCGAGATTTCCAAAGAGCGATGGCACTGGTACCATATA
CACCGAATTAGAACCACCCTGTCGTTTCGTGACCGACACTCCAAAAGGTCCGAAGGTTAAGTATTTGTAC
TTTATTAAGGGTTTAAATAACTTGAATCGAGGTATGGTTCTGGGGTCTTTGGCTGCTACAGTCAGACTCC
AACTCGTGCCGAGAGGTTCTTGGAGCCATCCGCAGTTTGAAAAATAAACAGGCCCCTTTTCCTTTGTCGA
TATCATGTAATTAGTTATGTCACGCTTACATTCACGCCCTCCTCCCACATCCGCTCTAACCGAAAAGGAA
GGAGTTAGACAACCTGAAGTCTAGGTCCCTATTTATTTTTTTTAATAGTTATGTTAGTATTAAGAACGTT
ATTTATATTTCAAATTTTTCTTTTTTTTCTGTACAAAGCGGCCGCCGAACCACTAGTGCACTGCAGTACA
CGGTTTCCTTGAAATTTTTTTGATTCGGTAATCTCCGAACAGAAGGAAGAACGAAGGAAGGAGCACAGAC
TTAGATTGGTATATATACGCATATGTAGTGTTGAAGAAACATGAAATTGCCCAGTATTCTTAACCCAACT
GCACAGAACAAAAACGTGCAGGAAACGAAGATAAATCATGTCGAAAGCTACATATAAGGAACGTGCTGCT
ACTCATCCTAGTCCTGTTGCTGCCAAGCTATTTAATATCATGCACGAAAAGCAAACAAACTTGTGTGCTT
CATTGGATGTTCGTACCACCAAGGAATTACTGGAGTTAGTTGAAGCATTAGGTCCCAAAATTTGTTTACT
AAAAACACATGTGGATATCTTGACTGATTTTTCCATGGAGGGCACAGTTAAGCCGCTAAAGGCATTATCC
GCCAAGTACAATTTTTTACTCTTCGAGGACAGAAAATTTGCTGACATTGGTAATACAGTCAAATTGCAGT
ACTCTGCGGGTGTATACAGAATAGCAGAATGGGCAGACATTACGAATGCACACGGTGTGGTGGGCCCAGG
TATTGTTAGCGGTTTGAAGCAGGCGGCAGAAGAAGTAACAAAGGAACCTAGAGGCCTTTTGATGTTAGCA
GAATTGTCATGCAAGGGCTCCCTATCTACTGGAGAATATACTAAGGGTACTGTTGACATTGCGAAGAGCG
ACAAAGATTTTGTTATCGGCTTTATTGCTCAAAGAGACATGGGTGGAAGAGATGAAGGTTACGATTGGTT
GATTATGACACCCGGTGTGGGTTTAGATGACAAGGGAGATGCATTGGGTCAACAGTATAGAACCGTGGAT
GATGTGGTTTCTACAGGATCTGACATTATTATTGTTGGAAGAGGACTATTTGCAAAGGGAAGGGATGCTA
AGGTAGAGGGTGAACGTTACAGAAAAGCAGGCTGGGAAGCATATTTGAGAAGATGCGGCCAGCAAAACTA
AAAAACTGTATTATAAGTAAATGCATGTATACTAAACTCACAAATTAGAGCTTCAATTTAATTATATCAG
TTATTACCCGAGTAACGAAGCATCTGTGCTTCATTTTGTAGAACAAAAATGCAACGCGAGAGCGCTAATT
TTTCAAACAAAGAATCTGAGCTGCATTTTTACAGAACAGAAATGCAACGCGAAAGCGCTATTTTACCAAC
GAAGAATCTGTGCTTCATTTTTGTAAAACAAAAATGCAACGCGAGAGCGCTAATTTTTCAAACAAAGAAT
CTGAGCTGCATTTTTACAGAACAGAAATGCAACGCGAGAGCGCTATTTTACCAACAAAGAATCTATACTT
CTTTTTTGTTCTACAAAAATGCATCCCGAGAGCGCTATTTTTCTAACAAAGCATCTTAGATTACTTTTTT
TCTCCTTTGTGCGCTCTATAATGCAGTCTCTTGATAACTTTTTGCACTGTAGGTCCGTTAAGGTTAGAAG
AAGGCTACTTTGGTGTCTATTTTCTCTTCCATAAAAAAAGCCTGACTCCACTTCCCGCGTTTACTGATTA
CTAGCGAAGCTGCGGGTGCATTTTTTCAAGATAAAGGCATCCCCGATTATATTCTATACCGATGTGGATT
GCGCATACTTTGTGAACAGAAAGTGATAGCGTTGATGATTCTTCATTGGTCAGAAAATTATGAACGGTTT
CTTCTATTTTGTCTCTATATACTACGTATAGGAAATGTTTACATTTTCGTATTGTTTTCGATTCACTCTA
TGAATAGTTCTTACTACAATTTTTTTGTCTAAAGAGTAATACTAGAGATAAACATAAAAAATGTAGAGGT
CGAGTTTAGATGCAAGTTCAAGGAGCGAAAGGTGGATGGGTAGGTTATATAGGGATATAGCACAGAGATA
TATAGCAAAGAGATACTTTTGAGCAATGTTTGTGGAAGCGGTATTCGCAATATTTTAGTAGCTCGTTACA
GTCCGGTGCGTTTTTGGTTTTTTGAAAGTGCGTCATCAGAGCGCTTTTGGTTTTCAAAAGCGCTCTGAAG
TTCCTATACTTTCTAGCTAGAGAATAGGAACTTCCCGAGCGGCCGCGTGTTACAAGCTTGACTCCAGCGT
AACTGGACTGCAATCAACTCACTGGCTCACCTTCACGGGTGGGCCTTTCTTCGGTAGAAAATCAAAGGAT
CTTCTTGAGATCCTTTTTTTCTGCGCGTAATCTGCTGCTTGCAAACAAAAAAACCACCGCTACCAGCGGT
GGTTTGTTTGCCGGATCAAGAGCTACCAACTCTTTTTCCGAGGTAACTGGCTTCAGCAGAGCGCAGATAC
CAAATACTGTTCTTCTAGTGTAGCCGTAGTTAGGCCACCACTTCAAGAACTCTGTAGCACCGCCTACATA
CCTCGCTCTGCTAATCCTGTTACCAGTGGCTGCTGCCAGTGGCGATAAGTCGTGTCTTACCGGGTTGGAC
TCAAGACGATAGTTACCGGATAAGGCGCAGCGGTCGGGCTGAACGGGGGGTTCGTGCACACAGCCCAGCT
TGGAGCGAACGACCTACACCGAACTGAGATACCTACAGCGTGAGCTATGAGAAAGCGCCACGCTTCCCGA
AGGGAGAAAGGCGGACAGGTATCCGGTAAGCGGCAGGGTCGGAACAGGAGAGCGCACGAGGGAGCTTCCA
GGGGTAAACGCCTGGTATCTTTATAGTCCTGTCGGGTTTCGCCACCTCTGACTTGAGCATCGATTTTTGT
GATGCTCGTCAGGGGGGCGGAGCCTATGGAAAAACGCCAGCAACGCAGAAAGGCCCACCCGAAGGTGAGC
CAGGTGATTACATTTGGGCCCTCATCAGAGGTTTTCACCGTCATCACCGAAACGCGCGAGGCAGCTGCGG
TAAAGCTCATCAGCGTGGTCGTGAAGCGATTCACAGATGTCTGCCTGTTCATCCGCGTCCAGCTCGTTGA
GTTTCTCCAGAAGCGTTAATGTCTGGCTTCTGATAAAGCGGGCCATGTTAAGGGCGGTTTTTTCCTGTTT
GGTCACTTACCAATGCTTAATCAGTGAGGCACCTATCTCAGCGATCTGTCTATTTCGTTCATCCATAGTT
GCCTGACTCCCCGTCGTGTAGATAACTACGATGCGGGAGGGCTTACCATCTGGCCCCAGTGCTGCAATGA
TACCGCGAGACCCACGCTCACCGGCTCCAGATTTATCAGCAATAAACCAGCCAGCCGGGAGGGCCGAGCG
CAGAAGTGATCCTGCAACTTTATCCGCCTCCATCCAGTCTATTAATTGTTGCCGGGAAGCTAGAGTAAGT
AGTTCGCCAGTTAATAGTTTGCGCAACGTTGTTGCCATTGCTACAGGCATCGTGGTGTCACGCTCGTCGT
TTGGTATGGCTTCATTCAGCTCCGGTTCCCAACGATCAAGGCGAGTTACATGATCCCCCATGTTGTGCAA
AAAAGCGGTTAGCTCCTTCGGTCCTCCGATCGTTGCCAGAAGTAAGTTGGCCGCAGTGTTATCACTCATG
GTTATGGCAGCACTGCATAATTCTCTTACTGTCATGCCATCCGTGAGATGCTTTTCTGTGACTGGTGAGT
ACTCAACCAAGTCATTCTGAGAATAGTGTATGCGGCGACCGAGTTGCTCTTGCCCGGCGTCAATACGGGA
TAATACCGCGCCACATAGCAGAACTTTAAAAGTGCTCATCATTGGAAAACGTTCTTCGGGGCGTAAACTC
TCAAGGATCTTACCGCTGTTGAGATCCAGTTCGATGTAACCCACTCGTGCACCCAACTGATCTTCAGCAT
CTTTTACTTTCACCAGCGTTTCTGGGTGAGCAAAAACAGGAAGGCAAAATGCCGCAAAAAAGGGAATAAG
GGCGACACGGAAATGTTGAATACTCATTTTAGCTTCCTTAGCTCCTGAAAATCTCGATAACTCAAAAAAT
ACGCCCGGTAGTGATCTTATTTCATTATGGTGAAAGTTGGAACCTCTTACGTGCCGATCAAGTCAAAAGC
CTCCGGTCGGAGGCTTTTGACTTTCTGCTATGGAGGTCAGGTATGATTTAAATGGTCAGTTAGA
Features (pLannotate 1.2.2; 12 found; start..end, strand, type, name):
     10..417     +  promoter       TEF1 promoter: S. cerevisiae TEF1; promoter for EF-1α
    843..1015    +  terminator     CYC1 terminator (fragment): S. cerevisiae CYC1; transcription terminator for CYC1
   1051..1227    +  promoter       URA3 promoter (fragment): S. cerevisiae URA3
   1228..2031    +  CDS            URA3: orotidine-5'-phosphate decarboxylase, required for uracil biosynthesis; S. cerevisiae URA3; yeast auxotrophic marker, counterselectable with 5-fluoroorotic acid (5-FOA)
   2114..3096    -  rep_origin     2μ ori: yeast 2μ plasmid origin of replication
   3174..3203    +  terminator     T3Te terminator: phage T3 early transcription terminator
   3225..3812    +  rep_origin     ori: high-copy-number ColE1/pMB1/pBR322/pUC origin of replication
   3824..3851    -  terminator     T7Te terminator: phage T7 early transcription terminator
   3875..4066    -  CDS            rop: Rop protein, which maintains plasmids at low copy number; rop
   4067..4927    -  CDS            AmpR: β-lactamase; bla; confers resistance to ampicillin, carbenicillin, and related antibiotics
   4928..5030    -  promoter       cat promoter: promoter of the E. coli cat gene encoding chloramphenicol acetyltransferase
   5031..5062    -  terminator     tonB terminator: bidirectional E. coli tonB-P14 transcription terminator
