[The description below was written by a language model from this plasmid's Addgene catalogue record and pLannotate feature annotations shown in this document.]
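Description:
pGBW-m4046421 is a yeast episomal expression plasmid for producing SARS-CoV-2 nsp9, one of the non-structural proteins released from the ORF1ab polyprotein, in Saccharomyces cerevisiae. It is a shuttle vector. In E. coli it replicates from a high-copy ColE1/pUC-type origin and is selected with ampicillin through a β-lactamase gene that the annotation places downstream of a cat promoter. A rop coding sequence is also annotated next to AmpR, although the catalogue lists the plasmid as high copy. In yeast the 2μ origin supports multicopy episomal maintenance. URA3, with its own promoter fragment, complements uracil auxotrophy and can be counterselected with 5-FOA. Short phage T3Te and T7Te terminators flank the bacterial origin, and a tonB terminator lies upstream of the resistance cassette. These terminators presumably insulate the modules from transcriptional read-through.

The expression cassette uses the strong constitutive TEF1 promoter and a CYC1 terminator fragment. The automated feature table leaves the interval between these two elements unannotated, and this is where the nsp9 open reading frame would be expected to sit. According to the record, the insert is about 338 bp, was made by gene synthesis, and was recoded for S. cerevisiae codon usage ("recode 1"). It is fused at its C terminus to a backbone-encoded thrombin cleavage site followed by a Strep-tag II. This arrangement allows affinity capture or detection of the protein on Strep-Tactin-type resins, with the option of removing the tag by proteolysis. The plasmid suits constitutive expression and purification of nsp9 from yeast, although the record gives no purpose beyond yeast expression.
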