Addgene plasmid #145446: pGBW-m4046421
Purpose: Yeast Expression plasmid for SARS-CoV-2 nsp9
Depositing lab: Ginkgo Bioworks & Benjie Chen. Depositing organization: Ginkgo Bioworks.
Backbone
  Vector backbone: AmpR; 2u URA3
  Backbone size w/o insert (bp): 4078
  Vector type: Yeast Expression
  Selectable markers: URA3
Growth in bacteria
  Bacterial resistance: Ampicillin, 100 μg/mL
  Growth temperature: 37°C
  Growth strain: DH5alpha
  Copy number: High Copy
Gene/Insert
  Gene/Insert name: SARS-CoV-2 nsp9
  Species: S. cerevisiae (budding yeast); Severe acute respiratory syndrome coronavirus 2
  Insert size (bp): 338
  Mutation: Saccharomyces cerevisiae recode 1
  Entrez Gene: ORF1ab (a.k.a. GU280_gp01)
  Promoter: pTEF1
  Tag / fusion protein: Cleavable thrombin;StrepII (C terminal on backbone)
  Cloning method: Unknown
Resource information
  A portion of this plasmid was derived from a plasmid made by: GinkgoBioworks
Depositor comments: NCBI Reference Sequence: YP_009725305.1Created by gene synthesis with Not1 site.
How to cite: pGBW-m4046421 was a gift from Ginkgo Bioworks & Benjie Chen (Addgene plasmid # 145446 ; http://n2t.net/addgene:145446 ; RRID:Addgene_145446)
